>Addgene plasmid #140532 | pAY5 (mAID-EGFP-NLS piggyBac) | addgene full sequence | sequence record 296196 | Addgene NGS Result
CTAAATTGTAAGCGTTAATATTTTGTTAAAATTCGCGTTAAATTTTTGTTAAATCAGCTCATTTTTTAAC
CAATAGGCCGAAATCGGCAAAATCCCTTATAAATCAAAAGAATAGACCGAGATAGGGT
[37 nt withheld, positions 129-165]
AAAGAACGTGGACTCCAACGTCAAAGG
[49 nt withheld, positions 193-241]
T
[91 nt withheld, positions 243-333]
G
[124 nt withheld, positions 335-458]
CCCATTCGCCATTCAGGCTGCGCAACTGTTGGGAAGGGCGATCGGTGCGGGCCTCTTCGCTATTACGCCA
GCTGGCGAAAGGGGGATGTGCTGCAAGGCGATTAAGTTGGGTAACGCCAGGGTTTTCCCAGTCACGACGT
TGTAAAACGACGGCCAGTGAGCGCGCGTAATACGACTCACTATAGGGCGAATTGGGGCGCGCCATTCTAG
ATTAACCCTAGAAAGATAGTCTGCGTAAAATTGACGCATGCATTCTTGAAATATTGCTCTCTCTTTCTAA
ATAGCGCGAATCCGTCGCTGTGCATTTAGGACATCTCAGTCGCCGCTTGGAGCTCCCGTGAGGCGTGCTT
GTCAATGCGGTAAGTGTCACTGATTTTGAACTATAACGACCGCGTGAGTCAAAATGACGCATGATTATCT
TTTACGTGACTTTTAAGATTTAACTCATACGATAATTATATTGTTATTTCATGTTCTACTTACGTGATAA
CTTATTATATATATATTTTCTTGTTATAGATATCAACTAGAATGCTAGTAATGAGTAATTCATACAAAAG
GACTCGCCCCTGCCTTGGGGAATCCCAGGGACCGTCGTTAAACTCCCACTAACGTAGAACCCAGAGATCG
CTGCGTTCCCGCCCCCTCACCCGCCCGCTCTCGTCATCACTGAGGTGGAGAAGAGCATGCGTGAGGCTCC
GGTGCCCGTCAGTGGGCAGAGCGCACATCGCCCACAGTCCCCGAGAAGTTGGGGGGAGGGGTCGGCAATT
GAACCGGTGCCTAGAGAAGGTGGCGCGGGGTAAACTGGGAAAGTGATGTCGTGTACTGGCTCCGCCTTTT
TCCCGAGGGTGGGGGAGAACCGTATATAAGTGCAGTAGTCGCCGTGAACGTTCTTTTTCGCAACGGGTTT
GCCGCCAGAACACAGGTAAGTGCCGTGTGTGGTTCCCGCGGGCCTGGCCTCTTTACGGGTTATGGCCCTT
GCGTGCCTTGAATTACTTCCACGCCCCTGGCTGCAGTACGTGATTCTTGATCCCGAGCTTCGGGTTGGAA
GTGGGTGGGAGAGTTCGAGGCCTTGCGCTTAAGGAGCCCCTTCGCCTCGTGCTTGAGTTGAGGCCTGGCT
TGGGCGCTGGGGCCGCCGCGTGCGAATCTGGTGGCACCTTCGCGCCTGTCTCGCTGCTTTCGATAAGTCT
CTAGCCATTTAAAATTTTTGATGACCTGCTGCGACGCTTTTTTTCTGGCAAGATAGTCTTGTAAATGCGG
GCCAAGATCTGCACACTGGTATTTCGGTTTTTGGGGCCGCGGGCGGCGACGGGGCCCGTGCGTCCCAGCG
CACATGTTCGGCGAGGCGGGGCCTGCGAGCGCGGCCACCGAGAATCGGACGGGGGTAGTCTCAAGCTGGC
CGGCCTGCTCTGGTGCCTGGCCTCGCGCCGCCGTGTATCGCCCCGCCCTGGGCGGCAAGGCTGGCCCGGT
CGGCACCAGTTGCGTGAGCGGAAAGATGGCCGCTTCCCGGCCCTGCTGCAGGGAGCTCAAAATGGAGGAC
GCGGCGCTCGGGAGAGCGGGCGGGTGAGTCACCCACACAAAGGAAAAGGGCCTTTCCGTCCTCAGCCGTC
GCTTCATGTGACTCCACGGAGTACCGGGCGCCGTCCAGGCACCTCGATTAGTTCTCGAGCTTTTGGAGTA
CGTCGTCTTTAGGTTGGGGGGAGGGGTTTTATGCGATGGAGTTTCCCCACACTGAGTGGGTGGAGACTGA
AGTTAGGCCAGCTTGGCACTTGATGTAATTCTCCTTGGAATTTGCCCTTTTTGAGTTTGGATCTTGGTTC
ATTCTCAAGCCTCAGACAGTGGTTCAAAGTTTTTTTCTTCCATTTCAGGTGTCGTGACGCTAGCCCGGAC
TCAGATCTCGAGCTCAAGCTTCGAATTCTGCAGTCGACGGTACCCACCATGAAGGAGAAGAGTGCTTGTC
CTAAAGATCCAGCCAAACCTCCGGCCAAGGCACAAGTTGTGGGATGGCCACCGGTGAGATCATACCGGAA
GAACGTGATGGTTTCCTGCCAAAAATCAAGCGGTGGCCCGGAGGCGGCGGCGTTCGTGAAGGTATCAATG
GACGGAGCACCGTACTTGAGGAAAATCGATTTGAGGATGTATAAAGCTAGCATGGTGAGCAAGGGCGAGG
AGCTGTTCACCGGGGTGGTGCCCATCCTGGTCGAGCTGGACGGCGACGTAAACGGCCACAAGTTCAGCGT
GTCCGGCGAGGGCGAGGGCGATGCCACCTACGGCAAGCTGACCCTGAAGTTCATCTGCACCACCGGCAAG
CTGCCCGTGCCCTGGCCCACCCTCGTGACCACCCTGACCTACGGCGTGCAGTGCTTCAGCCGCTACCCCG
ACCACATGAAGCAGCACGACTTCTTCAAGTCCGCCATGCCCGAAGGCTACGTCCAGGAGCGCACCATCTT
CTTCAAGGACGACGGCAACTACAAGACCCGCGCCGAGGTGAAGTTCGAGGGCGACACCCTGGTGAACCGC
ATCGAGCTGAAGGGCATCGACTTCAAGGAGGACGGCAACATCCTGGGGCACAAGCTGGAGTACAACTACA
ACAGCCACAACGTCTATATCATGGCCGACAAGCAGAAGAACGGCATCAAGGTGAACTTCAAGATCCGCCA
CAACATCGAGGACGGCAGCGTGCAGCTCGCCGACCACTACCAGCAGAACACCCCCATCGGCGACGGCCCC
GTGCTGCTGCCCGACAACCACTACCTGAGCACCCAGTCCGCCCTGAGCAAAGACCCCAACGAGAAGCGCG
ATCACATGGTCCTGCTGGAGTTCGTGACCGCCGCCGGGATCACTCTCGGCATGGACGAGCTGTACAAGGG
TGCAGGCGCCCAAGCTTCGAATTCTGCAGTCGACCCCAAGAAGAAAAGAAAGGTCAGGTAGGGATCCACC
GGATCTAGATAACTGATCATAATCAGCCATACCACATTTGTAGAGGTTTTACTTGCTTTAAAAAACCTCC
CACACCTCCCCCTGAACCTGAAACATAAAATGAATGCAATTGTTGTTGTTAACTTGTTTATTGCAGCTTA
TAATGGTTACAAATAAAGCAATAGCATCACAAATTTCACAAATAAAGCATTTTTTTCACTGCATTCTAGT
TGTGGTTTGTCCAAACTCATCAATGTATCTTAACGCGTCGATCATATTCAATAACCCTTAATATAACTTC
GTATAATGTATGCTATACGAAGTTATTAGGTCTGAAGAGGAGTTTACGTCCAGCCAAGCTTAGGATCTCG
ACCTCGAAATTCTACCGGGTAGGGGAGGCGCTTTTCCCAAGGCAGTCTGGAGCATGCGCTTTAGCAGCCC
CGCTGGGCACTTGGCGCTACACAAGTGGCCTCTGGCCTCGCACACATTCCACATCCACCGGTAGGCGCCA
ACCGACTCCGTTCTTTGGTGGCCCCTTCGCGCCACCTTCTACTCCTCCCCTAGTCAGGAAGTTCCCCCCC
GCCCCGCAGCTCGCGTCGTGCAGGACGTGACAAATGGAAGTAGCACGTCTCACTAGTCTCGTGCAGATGG
ACAGCACCGCTGAGCAATGGAAGCGGGTAGGCCTTTGGGGCAGCGGCCAATAGCAGCTTTGCTCCTTCGC
TTTCTGGGCTCAGAGGCTGGGAAGGGGTGGGTCCGGGGGCGGGCTCAGGGGCGGGCTCAGGGGCGGGGCG
GGCGCCCGAAGGTCCTCCGGAGGCCCGGCATTCTGCACGCTTCAAAAGCGCACGTCTGCCGCGCTGTTCT
CCTCTTCCTCATCTCCGGGCCTTTCGACCTGCATCCATCTAGATCTCGAGCAGCTGAAGCTTACCGCTAG
CATGGATAGATCCGGAAAGCCTGAACTCACCGCGACGTCTGTCGAGAAGTTTCTGATCGAAAAGTTCGAC
AGCGTCTCCGACCTGATGCAGCTCTCGGAGGGCGAAGAATCTCGTGCTTTCAGCTTCGATGTAGGAGGGC
GTGGATATGTCCTGCGGGTAAATAGCTGCGCCGATGGTTTCTACAAAGATCGTTATGTTTATCGGCACTT
TGCATCGGCCGCGCTCCCGATTCCGGAAGTGCTTGACATTGGGGAATTCAGCGAGAGCCTGACCTATTGC
ATCTCCCGCCGTGCACAGGGTGTCACGTTGCAAGACCTGCCTGAAACCGAACTGCCCGCTGTTCTGCAGC
CGGTCGCGGAGGCCATGGATGCGATCGCTGCGGCCGATCTTAGCCAGACGAGCGGGTTCGGCCCATTCGG
ACCGCAAGGAATCGGTCAATACACTACATGGCGTGATTTCATATGCGCGATTGCTGATCCCCATGTGTAT
CACTGGCAAACTGTGATGGACGACACCGTCAGTGCGTCCGTCGCGCAGGCTCTCGATGAGCTGATGCTTT
GGGCCGAGGACTGCCCCGAAGTCCGGCACCTCGTGCACGCGGATTTCGGCTCCAACAATGTCCTGACGGA
CAATGGCCGCATAACAGCGGTCATTGACTGGAGCGAGGCGATGTTCGGGGATTCCCAATACGAGGTCGCC
AACATCTTCTTCTGGAGGCCGTGGTTGGCTTGTATGGAGCAGCAGACGCGCTACTTCGAGCGGAGGCATC
CGGAGCTTGCAGGATCGCCGCGGCTCCGGGCGTATATGCTCCGCATTGGTCTTGACCAACTCTATCAGAG
CTTGGTTGACGGCAATTTCGATGATGCAGCTTGGGCGCAGGGTCGATGCGACGCAATCGTCCGATCCGGA
GCCGGGACTGTCGGGCGTACACAAATCGCCCGCAGAAGCGCGGCCGTCTGGACCGATGGCTGTGTAGAAG
TACTCGCCGATAGTGGAAACCGACGCCCCAGCACTCGTCCGAGGGCAAAGGAATAGGCTAGCCGCCCGCC
CCACGACCCGCAGCGCCCGACCGAAAGGAGCGCACGACCCCATGCATCGATGATATCAGATCCCCGGGAT
GCAGAAATTGATGATCTATTAAACAATAAAGATGTCCACTAAAATGGAAGTTTTTCCTGTCATACTTTGT
TAAGAAGGGTGAGAACAGAGTACCTACATTTTGAATGGAAGGATTGGAGCTACGGGGGTGGGGGTGGGGT
GGGATTAGATAAATGCCTGCTCTTTACTGAAGGCTCTTTACTATTGCTTTATGATAATGTTTCATAGTTG
GATATCATAATTTAAACAAGCAAAACCAAATTAAGGGCCAGCTCATTCCTCCCACTCATGATCTATAGAT
CTATAGATCTCTCGTGGGATCATTGTTTTTCTCTTGATTCCCACTTTGTGGTTCTAAGTACTGTGGTTTC
CAAATGTGTCAGTTTCATAGCCTGAAGAACGAGATCAGCAGCCTCTGTTCCACATACACTTCATTCTCAG
TATTGTTTTGCCAAGTTCTAATTCCATCAGAAGCTGGTCGAGATCCGGAACCCTTAATATAACTTCGTAT
AATGTATGCTATACGAAGTTATTAGGTCCCTCGAAGAGGTTCACTAGCTAGTTAAAAGTTTTGTTACTTT
ATAGAAGAAATTTTGAGTTTTTGTTTTTTTTTAATAAATAAATAAACATAAATAAATTGTTTGTTGAATT
TATTATTAGTATGTAAGTGTAAATATAATAAAACTTAATATCTATTCAAATTAATAAATAAACCTCGATA
TACAGACCGATAAAACACATGCGTCAATTTTACGCATGATTATCTTTAACGTACGTCACAATATGATTAT
CTTTCTAGGGTTAATCTAGTATACGCGTATGCGGCCGCTTAATTAATCCAGCTTTTGTTCCCTTTAGTGA
GGGTTAATTGCGCGCTTGGCGTAATCATGGTCATAGCTGTTTCCTGTGTGAAATTGTTATCCGCTCACAA
TTCCACACAACATACGAGCCGGAAGCATAAAGTGTAAAGCCTGGGGTGCCTAATGAGTGAGCTAACTCAC
ATTAATTGCGTTGCGCTCACTGCCCGCTTTCCAGTCGGGAAACCTGTCGTGCCAGCTGCATTAATGAATC
GGCCAACGCGCGGGGAGAGGCGGTTTGCGTATTGGGCGCTCTTCCGCTTCCTCGCTCACTGACTCGCTGC
GCTCGGTCGTTCGGCTGCGGCGAGCGGTATCAGCTCACTCAAAGGCGGTAATACGGTTATCCACAGAATC
AGGGGATAACGCAGGAAAGAACATGTGAGCAAAAGGCCAGCAAAAGGCCAGGAACCGTAAAAAGGCCGCG
TTGCTGGCGTTTTTCCATAGGCTCCGCCCCCCTGACGAGCATCACAAAAATCGACGCTCAAGTCAGAGGT
GGCGAAACCCGACAGGACTATAAAGATACCAGGCGTTTCCCCCTGGAAGCTCCCTCGTGCGCTCTCCTGT
TCCGACCCTGCCGCTTACCGGATACCTGTCCGCCTTTCTCCCTTCGGGAAGCGTGGCGCTTTCTCATAGC
TCACGCTGTAGGTATCTCAGTTCGGTGTAGGTCGTTCGCTCCAAGCTGGGCTGTGTGCACGAACCCCCCG
TTCAGCCCGACCGCTGCGCCTTATCCGGTAACTATCGTCTTGAGTCCAACCCGGTAAGACACGACTTATC
GCCACTGGCAGCAGCCACTGGTAACAGGATTAGCAGAGCGAGGTATGTAGGCGGTGCTACAGAGTTCTTG
AAGTGGTGGCCTAACTACGGCTACACTAGAAGAACAGTATTTGGTATCTGCGCTCTGCTGAAGCCAGTTA
CCTTCGGAAAAAGAGTTGGTAGCTCTTGATCCGGCAAACAAACCACCGCTGGTAGCGGTGGTTTTTTTGT
TTGCAAGCAGCAGATTACGCGCAGAAAAAAAGGATCTCAAGAAGATCCTTTGATCTTTTCTACGGGGTCT
GACGCTCAGTGGAACGAAAACTCACGTTAAGGGATTTTGGTCATGAGATTATCAAAAAGGATCTTCACCT
AGATCCTTTTAAATTAAAAATGAAGTTTTAAATCAATCTAAAGTATATATGAGTAAACTTGGTCTGACAG
TTACCAATGCTTAATCAGTGAGGCACCTATCTCAGCGATCTGTCTATTTCGTTCATCCATAGTTGCCTGA
CTCCCCGTCGTGTAGATAACTACGATACGGGAGGGCTTACCATCTGGCCCCAGTGCTGCAATGATACCGC
GAGACCCACGCTCACCGGCTCCAGATTTATCAGCAATAAACCAGCCAGCCGGAAGGGCCGAGCGCAGAAG
TGGTCCTGCAACTTTATCCGCCTCCATCCAGTCTATTAATTGTTGCCGGGAAGCTAGAGTAAGTAGTTCG
CCAGTTAATAGTTTGCGCAACGTTGTTGCCATTGCTACAGGCATCGTGGTGTCACGCTCGTCGTTTGGTA
TGGCTTCATTCAGCTCCGGTTCCCAACGATCAAGGCGAGTTACATGATCCCCCATGTTGTGCAAAAAAGC
GGTTAGCTCCTTCGGTCCTCCGATCGTTGTCAGAAGTAAGTTGGCCGCAGTGTTATCACTCATGGTTATG
GCAGCACTGCATAATTCTCTTACTGTCATGCCATCCGTAAGATGCTTTTCTGTGACTGGTGAGTACTCAA
CCAAGTCATTCTGAGAATAGTGTATGCGGCGACCGAGTTGCTCTTGCCCGGCGTCAATACGGGATAATAC
CGCGCCACATAGCAGAACTTTAAAAGTGCTCATCATTGGAAAACGTTCTTCGGGGCGAAAACTCTCAAGG
ATCTTACCGCTGTTGAGATCCAGTTCGATGTAACCCACTCGTGCACCCAACTGATCTTCAGCATCTTTTA
CTTTCACCAGCGTTTCTGGGTGAGCAAAAACAGGAAGGCAAAATGCCGCAAAAAAGGGAATAAGGGCGAC
ACGGAAATGTTGAATACTCATACTCTTCCTTTTTCAATATTATTGAAGCATTTATCAGGGTTATTGTCTC
ATGAGCGGATACATATTTGAATGTATTTAGAAAAATAAACAAATAGGGGTTCCGCGCACATTTCCCCGAA
AAGTGCCAC
Features (pLannotate 1.2.2; 25 found; start..end, strand, type, name):
     30..458     -  rep_origin     f1 ori (sequence partly withheld): f1 bacteriophage origin of replication; arrow indicates direction of (+) strand synthesis
    463..618     -  CDS            lacZα (fragment): LacZα fragment of β-galactosidase; lacZ fragment
    626..644     +  promoter       T7 promoter: promoter for bacteriophage T7 RNA polymerase
   1172..1383    +  promoter       EF-1α core promoter: core promoter for human elongation factor EF-1α
   1384..1497    +  intron         EF-1α intron A (fragment): intron upstream of the start codon of human EF-1α
   2123..2326    +  intron         EF-1α intron A: truncated intron upstream of the start codon of human EF-1α
   2343..2392    +  misc_feature   MCS (fragment): multiple cloning site
   2400..2603    +  CDS            mini-AID: minimal degron from the auxin-responsive IAA17 protein of Arabidopsis thaliana (Kubota et al., 2013) acts as an auxin-inducible degron (AID) in the presence of TIR1
   2610..3326    +  CDS            EGFP: EGFP is a basic (constitutively fluorescent) green fluorescent protein published in 1996, derived from Aequorea victoria. It is reported to be a rapidly-maturing weak dimer with moderate acid sensitivity.
   3339..3362    +  misc_feature   MCS (fragment): multiple cloning site
   3412..3496    +  CDS            large T antigen (fragment): large T antigen from SV40 (simian virus 40)
   3519..3640    +  polyA_signal   SV40 poly(A) signal: SV40 polyadenylation signal
   3671..3704    -  protein_bind   loxP: Cre-mediated recombination occurs in the 8-bp core sequence (GCATACAT). Cre recombinase
   3765..4264    +  promoter       PGK promoter: mouse phosphoglycerate kinase 1 promoter
   4324..5344    +  CDS            HygR (fragment): aminoglycoside phosphotransferase from E. coli; aph(4)-Ia; confers resistance to hygromycin
   5428..5880    +  polyA_signal   PGK poly(A) signal: mouse phosphoglycerate kinase 1 polyadenylation signal
   5907..5940    -  protein_bind   loxP: Cre-mediated recombination occurs in the 8-bp core sequence (GCATACAT). Cre recombinase
   6259..6277    -  promoter       T3 promoter: promoter for bacteriophage T3 RNA polymerase
   6322..6338    -  protein_bind   lac operator: The lac repressor binds to the lac operator to inhibit transcription in E. coli. This inhibition can be relieved by adding lactose or isopropyl-β-D-thiogalactopyranoside (IPTG). lac repressor encoded by lacI
   6346..6376    -  promoter       lac promoter: promoter for the E. coli lac operon
   6391..6412    -  protein_bind   CAP binding site: CAP binding activates transcription in the presence of cAMP. E. coli catabolite activator protein
   6425..6517    -  CDS            lacI (fragment): lac repressor; lacI; The lac repressor binds to the lac operator to inhibit transcription in E. coli. This inhibition can be relieved by adding lactose or isopropyl-β-D-thiogalactopyranoside (IPTG).
   6700..7288    -  rep_origin     ori: high-copy-number ColE1/pMB1/pBR322/pUC origin of replication
   7459..8319    -  CDS            AmpR: β-lactamase; bla; confers resistance to ampicillin, carbenicillin, and related antibiotics
   8320..8424    -  promoter       AmpR promoter: bla
