[The description below was written by a language model from this plasmid's Addgene catalogue record and pLannotate feature annotations shown in this document.]
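Description:
pAY5 is a mammalian expression plasmid built on the pPB-LR5 piggyBac transposon backbone, designed for stable genomic integration of an auxin-degradable fluorescent reporter. In bacteria it is maintained as a high-copy plasmid through a ColE1/pUC-type origin and selected with ampicillin via the β-lactamase gene. It also carries an f1 origin and leftover cloning-vector elements (lacZα fragment, lac promoter/operator, T7 and T3 promoters). The piggyBac terminal repeats implied by the backbone name are not called out in the automated feature table, so their positions are not documented here.

The payload is a fusion of the mini-AID degron (the minimal auxin-responsive portion of Arabidopsis IAA17), EGFP and a nuclear localisation signal. The NLS probably corresponds to the short SV40 large T antigen fragment annotated downstream of EGFP. Expression is driven by the human EF-1α promoter with its first intron (annotated in fragments) and terminated by an SV40 polyadenylation signal. Although the catalogue lists the insert species as human, the annotated coding parts are of plant, jellyfish and viral origin.

Downstream lies a hygromycin resistance cassette under the mouse PGK promoter and PGK poly(A) signal. It is flanked by two loxP sites in the same orientation, which would allow Cre-mediated removal of the marker after selection.

When a piggyBac transposase is also supplied, the cassette can be inserted into the genome and hygromycin-resistant cells recovered. In cells that also express a TIR1 auxin receptor, the nuclear green signal should disappear when the ligand is added. This makes the construct a convenient reporter for measuring degradation efficiency, kinetics and leakiness, consistent with its association with work on the auxin-inducible degron 2 system.
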