Addgene plasmid #140532: pAY5 (mAID-EGFP-NLS piggyBac)
Purpose: mAID-EGFP-NLS piggyBac
Depositing lab: Masato Kanemaki. Depositing organization: National Institute of Genetics. Publication: The auxin-inducible degron 2 technology provides sharp degradation control in yeast, mammalian cells, and mice. Yesbolatova A, Saito Y, Kitamoto N, Makino-Itou H, Ajima R, Nakano R, Nakaoka H, Fukui K, Gamo K, Tominari Y, Takeuchi H, Saga Y, Hayashi KI, Kanemaki MT. Nat Commun. 2020 Nov 11;11(1):5701. doi: 10.1038/s41467-020-19532-z. PubMed 33177522.
Backbone
  Vector backbone: pPB-LR5
  Vector type: Mammalian Expression
  Selectable markers: Hygromycin
Growth in bacteria
  Bacterial resistance: Ampicillin, 100 μg/mL
  Growth temperature: 37°C
  Growth strain: DH5alpha
  Copy number: High Copy
Gene/Insert
  Gene/Insert name: mAID-EGFP-NLS
  Species: H. sapiens (human)
Terms and licenses: Academic/Nonprofit Terms; Industry Terms: Not Available to Industry
How to cite: pAY5 (mAID-EGFP-NLS piggyBac) was a gift from Masato Kanemaki (Addgene plasmid # 140532 ; http://n2t.net/addgene:140532 ; RRID:Addgene_140532)
